Addgene plasmid #60710: pcDNA-Cx43-S282D
Purpose: mammalian expression of rat Cx43 S282D mutant
Depositing lab: Parmender Mehta. Depositing organization: University of Nebraska Medical Center. Publication: Phosphorylation on Ser-279 and Ser-282 of connexin43 regulates endocytosis and gap junction assembly in pancreatic cancer cells. Johnson KE, Mitra S, Katoch P, Kelsey LS, Johnson KR, Mehta PP. Mol Biol Cell. 2013 Mar;24(6):715-33. doi: 10.1091/mbc.E12-07-0537. Epub 2013 Jan 30. PubMed 23363606.
Backbone
  Vector backbone: pcDNA3.1
  Backbone manufacturer: Invitrogen
  Vector type: Mammalian Expression
Growth in bacteria
  Bacterial resistance: Ampicillin, 100 μg/mL
  Growth temperature: 37°C
  Growth strain: DH5alpha
  Copy number: High Copy
Gene/Insert
  Gene/Insert name: Cx43 (alt names: gap junction protein, alpha 1; connexin43)
  Species: R. norvegicus (rat)
  Mutation: S282D
  Entrez Gene: Gja1 (a.k.a. Cx43, Cxnk1)
  Promoter: CMV
  Cloning method: Unknown
  Sequencing primers: 5′ CMV-F; 3′ BGHrev
Terms and licenses: Academic/Nonprofit Terms; Industry Terms: Not Available to Industry
How to cite: pcDNA-Cx43-S282D was a gift from Parmender Mehta (Addgene plasmid # 60710 ; http://n2t.net/addgene:60710 ; RRID:Addgene_60710)
