[The description below was written by a language model from this plasmid's Addgene catalogue record.]
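Description:
pcDNA-Cx43-S282D is a mammalian expression plasmid built on the commercial pcDNA3.1 backbone and carrying the rat connexin43 coding sequence (Gja1, gap junction protein alpha 1) with a serine-to-aspartate substitution at residue 282. It is propagated in E. coli as a high-copy plasmid under ampicillin selection. The record provides no feature table, so other backbone elements, including any mammalian selection marker, are not confirmed for this particular construct. The cloning method and insert boundaries are also not stated, and no epitope tag or reporter fusion is listed.

Expression of the insert is driven by the CMV immediate-early promoter, which gives strong constitutive transcription in most transfected mammalian cell lines. The listed 3′ sequencing primer site in the bovine growth hormone region is consistent with the usual pcDNA3.1 arrangement, in which the cloning site lies between the CMV promoter and the BGH polyadenylation signal. Replacing serine with the negatively charged aspartate is a standard way to mimic constitutive phosphorylation at a site. The associated study concerns phosphorylation of Ser-279 and Ser-282 of connexin43 and its role in regulating endocytosis and gap junction assembly in pancreatic cancer cells. The plasmid is therefore suited to expressing a Ser-282 phosphomimetic connexin43 in cultured mammalian cells, to compare its trafficking, internalization and assembly into gap junction plaques with those of wild-type or other mutant forms of the protein.
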