>Addgene plasmid #60710 | pcDNA-Cx43-S282D | addgene partial sequence | sequence record 102218 | CMV-F 5'-CGCAAATGGGCGGTAGGCGTG-3'
CTCTCTGGCTACTAGAGAACCCACTGCTTACTGGCTTATCGAAATTAATACGACTCACTATAGGGAGACC
CAAGCTGGCTAGCGTTTAAACTTAAGCTTGGTACCGAGCTCGGATCCACTAGTCCAGTGTGGTGGAATTC
CGGCTTTTACGAGGTATCAGCACTTTTCTTTCATTGGGGGGAAGGCGTGAGGAAAGTACCAAACAGCAGC
AGACTTTTAAACTTTAAACAGACAGGTCTGAGAGCCTGAACTCTCATTTTTCCTTTGACTTCAGCCTCCA
AGGAGTTCCACCAACTTTGGCGCGCCGGCTTCACTTTCATTAAGTGAAAGAGAGGTGCCCAGACATGGGT
GACTGGAGTGCCTTGGGGAAGCTTCTGGACAAGGTCCAAGCCTACTCCACCGCTGGAGGGAAGGTGTGGC
TGTCAGTGCTCTTCATATTCAGAATCCTGCTCCTGGGGACAGCTGTTGAGTCAGCTTGGGGTGATGAACA
GTCTGCCTTTCGCTGTAACACTCAACAACCTGGCTGCGAAAACGTCTGCTATGACAAGTCCTTCCCCATC
TCTCACGTGCGCTTCTGGGTCCTTCAGATCATATTCGTGTCTGTGCCCACCCTCCTGTACTTGGCCCATG
TGTTCTATGTGATGAGGAAGGAAGAGAAGCTAAACAAGAAAGAAGAGGAGCTCAAAGTGGCCCAGACTGA
CGGGGTCAACGTGGAGATGCACCTGAAGCAGATTGAAATCAAGAAGTTCAAGTAC
