>Addgene plasmid #60710 | pcDNA-Cx43-S282D | addgene partial sequence | sequence record 102220 | BGH-rev 5'-TAGAAGGCACAGTCGAGG-3'
GACTCGAGCGGCCGCCACTGTGCTGGATATCTGCAGAATTCCGTTTTCTCCTCCATAATCGACAGCTCGA
TGCTCAAGCCGGTTTAAATCTCCAGGTCATCAGGCCGAGGCCTGCTGCTGGCGCGGCTGCTGGCTCTGCT
GGAAGGTCGTTGGTCCACGATGGCTAATGGCTGGAGTTCATGTCCAGCAGCAACTTTTTTGGCATTCTGG
TTGTCGTCGGGGAAATCGAACGGCTGGGCGTGCGAGTTGGAGATGGTGCTTCCGGCCTGCCCCATGCGAT
TTTGCTCTGCGCTGTAGTTCGCCCAGTTTTGCTCGCTAGCTTGCTTGTTGTAATTGCGGCACGAGGAATT
GTTTCTGTCACCAGTAACCAGCTTGTACCCAGGAGGATCCATAGGCGAGAGTGGAGCCGTTGGTGAGGAG
CAGCCATTGAAGTAGGCGTATTTTGGAGATCCGCAGTCTTTTGATGGGCTCAGTGGGCCAGTGGTGGCGT
GGTAAGGATCGCTTCTTCCCTTCACGCGATCCTTAACGCCTTTGAAGAAGACGTAGAAGAGCTCAATGAT
GTTCAAAGCGAGAGACACCAAGGACACCACCAGCATGAAGATGATGAAGATGGTTTTCTCCGTGGGACGT
GAGAGGAAGCAGTCTACCTGGTGGGGGCAGGGATCTCTCTTGCAGGTGTAGACCGCGCTCAAGCTGAACC
CATAGATGTACCACTGGATGAGCAGGAAGGCCACCTCGAAGACAGACTTGAAGAGGATGCTGATGATGTA
GGTTCTCAGCAAGCCG
